Addgene plasmid #14787: Hmga2 3'UTR m4 luciferase (Luc-m4)
Depositing lab: David Bartel. Depositing organization: Whitehead Institute for Biomedical Research. Publication: Disrupting the pairing between let-7 and Hmga2 enhances oncogenic transformation. Mayr C, Hemann MT, Bartel DP. Science. 2007 Mar 16. 315(5818):1576-9. 10.1126/science.1137999 PubMed 17322030.
Backbone
  Vector backbone: pIS1
  Backbone manufacturer: Available from Addgene (#12179)
  Backbone size w/o insert (bp): 4000
  Vector type: Mammalian Expression, Luciferase
Growth in bacteria
  Bacterial resistance: Ampicillin, 100 μg/mL
  Growth temperature: 37°C
  Growth strain: DH5alpha
  Copy number: High Copy
Gene/Insert
  Gene/Insert name: Luc-m4 (alt name: HMGA2)
  Species: M. musculus (mouse)
  Insert size (bp): 3000
  Mutation: m4 mutant (see article and author's map for details)
  GenBank ID: BC052158
  Entrez Gene: Hmga2 (a.k.a. 9430083A20Rik, HMGI-C, Hmgic, pg, pygmy)
  Tag / fusion protein: luciferase (N terminal on backbone)
  Cloning method: Restriction Enzyme; 5′ cloning site XbaI (not destroyed); 3′ cloning site NotI (not destroyed)
  Sequencing primers: 5′ N/A; 3′ EBV rev primer
Terms and licenses: Academic/Nonprofit Terms; Industry Terms: Not Available to Industry
Depositor comments: The 3' UTR of the mouse Hmga2 cDNA (BC052158) was subcloned into pCR2.1-TOPO (Invitrogen) for site-directed mutagenesis. To disrupt each let-7 complementary site, the nucleotides that paired to nucleotides 3 and 5 of the miRNA were substituted (see Author's map), using the Quikchange site-directed mutagenesis kit (Stratagene). To construct the Renilla luciferase reporters, wild-type and mutant Hmga2 3' UTRs were amplified (PCR primers, 5'-GCGTCTCGAGGGGCGCCGACATTC and 5'GGCGCGGCCGCAGTCAGAGGGCACAC) and cloned into the XbaI and NotI sites of pIS1. Full sequence of wild-type plasmid available at Addgene plasmid #14785.
How to cite: Hmga2 3'UTR m4 luciferase (Luc-m4) was a gift from David Bartel (Addgene plasmid # 14787 ; http://n2t.net/addgene:14787 ; RRID:Addgene_14787)
