[The description below was written by a language model from this plasmid's Addgene catalogue record.]
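Description:
Hmga2 3'UTR m4 luciferase (Luc-m4) is a mammalian luciferase reporter plasmid built on the pIS1 backbone (about 4 kb). It is used to measure microRNA-mediated repression acting through a 3' untranslated region. The plasmid is maintained in E. coli as a high-copy construct under ampicillin selection. The record does not name the promoter driving the reporter, the polyadenylation signal or the bacterial origin, and no feature table is provided.

The insert is roughly 3 kb and comprises the 3' UTR of the mouse Hmga2 cDNA, cloned between the XbaI and NotI sites, both of which are retained. This places it downstream of the backbone-encoded Renilla luciferase open reading frame. Although the catalogue lists luciferase as an N-terminal "tag", the Hmga2 sequence is a noncoding UTR, so it regulates the luciferase transcript rather than forming a fusion protein.

The Hmga2 3' UTR contains multiple sites complementary to the let-7 microRNA. In the mutant versions, individual sites were disrupted by site-directed mutagenesis, substituting the UTR nucleotides that pair with positions 3 and 5 of the miRNA and so breaking seed pairing. This plasmid carries the "m4" mutant configuration. The record does not state which sites are altered and refers instead to the associated article and the depositor's map.

The construct belongs to a series with the wild-type UTR reporter and other mutants. Comparing Renilla activity across the series in transfected cells shows how much let-7 pairing contributes to repression of Hmga2. This supported work showing that loss of this pairing enhances oncogenic transformation.
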