>Addgene plasmid #14787 | Hmga2 3'UTR m4 luciferase (Luc-m4) | addgene partial sequence | sequence record 21283 | 14787 with EBV-rev
ACACAAAGGAACGGGGAGAAAGTTGGATGCAGTTAATCGTCTTGATAAGTTTCTCCTGCAAACATACTTA
GCTTGCAGAAATGGTAGAGAAGTTAGATGTCCAGTCTTACTTAGCTGTGACCAACAACAGTAAAAAACAG
TCTTATAAAATTTATCTCCCACAAAAATAAACTATATATATAAAAATTTTATGATGTTCTCACTGTTCCA
TTGGACACAAGCCTTTTTTTTTCTCTTTTTTTTCTTTTTTTTCAGTATGAAAAATGCGTTATACTGGGAC
TTAAGCGTTAGTAGTGTGTTTTGATTGTACAACATACAGGAAATAAGGAATAACTTCATCAGAGATGGAA
ATTGCTCGGTGTGCCGAGTCTGGCCAACACGAGAAGCTGCTTCAGTTTTTATGAGCTGGCCAAAATGAGG
TTTCTGTAAGGCCCATCCGAAGACCCGGAATGAGAATCTGATATTTATAAGCCACTGTTTATTTGATTAT
TTAATGCATTGTTAACAGTCATGTTGAATTTTAATCTCTCCATAGCTCCTTTGGCGACTCACAACAGTGA
GCCATCTGCCAGTCTCAGAGCGGCACGTGGCCTTTGAAGTAACCTCCCTGAAAACAGCTGGAAGAGACAT
GGTTGTTTGT
