>Addgene plasmid #14787 | Hmga2 3'UTR m4 luciferase (Luc-m4) | addgene partial sequence | sequence record 21284 | 14787 with 14785-23 (ccaagtgatgacatgggaggagc)
TATTTTTTAAAAAAATAATAAAAACAGCTCCCGCTCTCTGTCCTCTCTCCCTCCCTTCTCTCCCTCGCCT
CTCTCTCCTCTCTATATTCCCTGTTCTTCATTGTGTACCAGTGTCCGTGAAAGACCGCAGTACCACTTAC
CTCAGATGAAGCCTGCGTGTTACATCCTGTAACACCTTTCATTTTGACATAAGATGGCTAGCCGAGGTGC
ATTATCTTGGTTCGGACTGCCATCTCTGCATTCACGCTGCACTTTTAGCCAGAGATGCAATAATCCCCAC
TCCTCAATACTACCTCTGAATGCTACAGTGAATTTACAGCCCTGCACTTGTTACACGCTGCTAGACACAA
GCCCTGCAAGAGAAAGGAAAAAAAAAAGCCCACCAAAACCAAACCAAACCTTACTGGGTCGGCATCTCAG
CCATCCCCAGTTCTCGACCATTCTTCTCTGTACTCTTACTCCGTCTCAGCAGGCTATGCATGTTTCTATG
ACTTTTTTTTTTTTTAATTAAAATGTTACAAATGCTTGTGGCAGCTTTCCTGCTAGATTGTTACATTAAT
TTGAAACAGTTTTGAGTCAAGTTGCTCCTAGGTTCTTAAGGAGAATTTTTTTTTCAGTGACACTACTTTG
TATCACACACACACATCTGTAGTGTTCAAATATAAGTCTCCAAGTTTGTAACGCAAATGAATTATTGAAA
CAAATGGACTTCCTGATTTGCAAGGA
