>Addgene plasmid #14787 | Hmga2 3'UTR m4 luciferase (Luc-m4) | addgene partial sequence | sequence record 21285 | 14787 with 14785-45 (caaatgcttgtggcagctttcctgc)
GACACTACTTTGTATCACACACACACATCTGTAGTGTTCAAATATAAGTCTCCAAGTTTGTAACGCAAAT
GAATTATTGAAACAAATGGACTTCCTGATTTGCAAGGAACTAACGCCACACTTCCAAAGGAACGAACTTG
CAGCCTATATCACTCATTGATTTCCTTCCCCCATGTTTGAAGGAGCTCAAACCTCACCTCTCCCTCATTG
AAACATTTTTTTTGGTAAAAGACACTTGATAGAAACACAATTTTTTTACATACTTTTGCAAAAATAAATG
AATTAAAATCAAGCCAACCTTCAAAGAAACTTGAAATTTTGCTACAACCAGCTCAGCCTTTTGCCTAATG
CAATGAAAAAGGAAAAAAATAGATTTCTAAGATTTGTTGCCTAGAAGAATATGCTTGACCGATATTTTTT
CATGTATTTTACACAATGTGATTTTTGTAAAAAAATGTCTCAAGCAGATTTGTTTTGGACGCTTCTTGTG
TAGAGTTTCTATGCCTTTCTCTCCTATTAAGTGTGCTGACTTTCCAGAGTGTTACCCACTGGGCCAGGAG
GTAGTTTCTCATAGTGGCTTGTGTCAGTATAAGTTAATACTGAAGCCAAATGAAACAAACAAACAACCAT
G
